Addgene plasmid #202916: Salsa-BC75-P1G3
Purpose: Expression of barcoded reporter plasmid for PRESTO-Salsa; EGFP/BC75
Depositing lab: Noah Palm. Depositing organization: Yale University. Publication: Highly multiplexed bioactivity screening reveals human and microbiota metabolome-GPCRome interactions. Chen H, Rosen CE, Gonzalez-Hernandez JA, Song D, Potempa J, Ring AM, Palm NW. Cell. 2023 Jul 6;186(14):3095-3110.e19. doi: 10.1016/j.cell.2023.05.024. Epub 2023 Jun 14. PubMed 37321219.
Backbone
  Vector backbone: pCER206
  Vector type: Mammalian Expression
Growth in bacteria
  Bacterial resistance: Ampicillin, 100 μg/mL
  Growth temperature: 37°C
  Growth strain: DH5alpha
  Copy number: High Copy
Gene/Insert
  Gene/Insert name: EGFP/BC75
  Species: Synthetic
  Insert size (bp): 730
  Promoter: Tet Response Element (TRE)
  Cloning method: Restriction Enzyme; 5′ cloning site BsrGI (not destroyed); 3′ cloning site HindIII (not destroyed)
  Sequencing primers: 5′ Custom primer (GAAGCGCGATCACATGG)
Terms and licenses: Academic/Nonprofit Terms; Industry Terms: Not Available to Industry
How to cite: Salsa-BC75-P1G3 was a gift from Noah Palm (Addgene plasmid # 202916 ; http://n2t.net/addgene:202916 ; RRID:Addgene_202916)
