[The description below was written by a language model from this plasmid's Addgene catalogue record and pLannotate feature annotations shown in this document.]
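Description:
Salsa-BC75-P1G3 is a mammalian expression reporter plasmid built on the pCER206 backbone, one member of a set of barcoded reporters made for PRESTO-Salsa, a highly multiplexed screening platform for GPCR bioactivity. It is about 5.1 kb and is propagated in E. coli as a high-copy plasmid through a ColE1/pUC-type origin, with ampicillin selection provided by the β-lactamase gene and its native promoter. No mammalian selection marker is annotated. The short lacI, SV40 large T antigen and aminoglycoside phosphotransferase fragments in the feature table appear to be backbone remnants rather than functional genes.

The recorded insert is a synthetic 730 bp EGFP/BC75 cassette cloned between BsrGI and HindIII sites and driven by a Tet response element. The annotation shows a central block of tetO repeats flanked by minimal promoters pointing in opposite directions, which looks like a bidirectional Tet-responsive layout. On the forward side, a TRE3G-type promoter fragment precedes the mammalian codon-optimized EGFP coding sequence. The barcode is not annotated separately, but presumably lies in the short stretch between EGFP and the SV40 polyadenylation signal, so that it would be carried on the EGFP transcript. On the reverse side, a minimal CMV promoter faces a multiple cloning site fragment, a rabbit β-globin intron, a β-globin-derived coding fragment and a β-globin poly(A) signal, with no reporter gene annotated in that arm.

Expression from a TRE depends on a Tet-family transactivator supplied in trans. In this kind of assay, receptor activation would therefore be read out as EGFP fluorescence and as abundance of the unique barcode, letting many receptor-specific reporters be pooled and deconvoluted by sequencing. The record does not state which receptor is paired with BC75.
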