Features (pLannotate 1.2.2; 17 found; start..end, strand, type, name):
      2..55      +  CDS            lacI (fragment): lac repressor; lacI; The lac repressor binds to the lac operator to inhibit transcription in E. coli. This inhibition can be relieved by adding lactose or isopropyl-β-D-thiogalactopyranoside (IPTG).
    388..443     -  polyA_signal   β-globin poly(A) signal: rabbit β-globin polyadenylation signal (Gil and Proudfoot, 1987)
    518..640     -  CDS            HBB: HBB_COLGU - Experimental evidence at transcript level: Swiss-Prot protein existence level 2. Involved in oxygen transport from the lung to the various peripheral tissues. From Colobus guereza (Mantled guereza) (Eastern black-and-white colobus monkey).
    644..1216    -  intron         β-globin intron: intron from rabbit β-globin gene
   1312..1343    -  misc_feature   MCS (fragment): pUC18/19 multiple cloning site
   1437..1475    -  promoter       minimal CMV promoter: human cytomegalovirus (CMV) immediate early promoter
   1493..1708    -  protein_bind   tetracycline response element (fragment): contains seven copies of the tetracycline operator tetO tetracycline repressor TetR
   1708..1753    +  promoter       TRE3GV promoter (fragment): 3rd-generation Tet-responsive promoter that can be activated by binding of Tet-On® 3G, optimized for retroviral and lentiviral vectors
   1829..1856    +  misc_feature   MCS (fragment): pBluescript multiple cloning site
   1861..2580    +  CDS            EGFP: the original enhanced GFP (Yang et al., 1996) mammalian codon-optimized
   2591..2613    +  misc_feature   MCS (fragment): pBluescript multiple cloning site
   2627..2761    -  polyA_signal   SV40 poly(A) signal: SV40 polyadenylation signal
   2784..2867    -  CDS            large T antigen (fragment): large T antigen from SV40 (simian virus 40)
   2861..3091    -  CDS            str (fragment): STR_KLEPN - Protein inferred from homology: Swiss-Prot protein existence level 3. The aminoglycoside phosphotransferases achieve inactivation of their antibiotic substrates by phosphorylation. From Klebsiella pneumoniae.
   3210..3314    +  promoter       AmpR promoter: bla
   3315..4175    +  CDS            AmpR: β-lactamase; bla; confers resistance to ampicillin, carbenicillin, and related antibiotics
   4346..4934    +  rep_origin     ori: high-copy-number ColE1/pMB1/pBR322/pUC origin of replication
>Addgene plasmid #202916 | Salsa-BC75-P1G3 | addgene full sequence | sequence record 413458 | Addgene NGS Result
AGCGCCCAATACGCAAACCGCCTCTCCCCGCGCGTTGGCCGATTCATTAATGCAGTCGAGGGATCTCCAT
AAGAGAAGAGGGACAGCTATGACTGGGAGTAGTCAGGAGAGGAGGAAAAATCTGGCTAGTAAAACATGTA
AGGAAAATTTTAGGGATGTTAAAGAAAAAAATAACACAAAACAAAATATAAAAAAAATCTAACCTCAAGT
CAAGGCTTTTCTATGGAATAAGGAATGGACAGCAGGGGGCTGTTTCATATACTGATGACCTCTTTATAGC
CAACCTTTGTTCATGGCAGCCAGCATATGGGCATATGTTGCCAAACTCTAAACCAAATACTCATTCTGAT
GTTTTAAATGATTTGCCCTCCCATATGTCCTTCCGAGTGAGAGACACAAAAAATTCCAACACACTATTGC
AATGAAAATAAATTTCCTTTATTAGCCAGAAGTCAGATGCTCAAGGGGCTTCATGATGTCCCCATAATTT
TTGGCAGAGGGAAAAAGATCGATCTCAGTGGTATTTGTGAGCCAGGGCATTGGCCACACCAGCCACCACC
TTCTGATAGGCAGCCTGCACCTGAGGAGTGAATTCTTTGCCAAAATGATGAGACAGCACAACAACCAGCA
CGTTGCCCAGGAGCTGTAGGAAAGAGAAGAAGGCATGAACATGGTTAGCAGAGGGGCCCGGTTTGGACTC
AGAGTATTTTATCCTCATCTCAAACAGTGTATATCATTGTAACCATAAAGAGAAAGGCAGGATGATGACC
AGGGTGTAGTTGTTTCTACCAATAAGAATATTTCCACGCCAGCCAGAATTTATATGCAGAAATATTCTAC
CTTATCATTTAATTATAACAATTGTTCTCTAAAACTGTGCTGAAGTACAATATAATATACCCTGATTGCC
TTGAAAAAAAAGTGATTAGAGAAAGTACTTACAATCTGACAAATAAACAAAAGTGAATTTAAAAATTCGT
TACAAATGCAAGCTAAAGTTTAACGAAAAAGTTACAGAAAATGAAAAGAAAATAAGAGGAGACAATGGTT
GTCAACAGAGTAGAAAGTGAAAGAAACAAAATTATCATGAGGGTCCATGGTGATACAAGGGACATCTTCC
CATTCTAAACAACACCCTGAAAACTTTGCCCCCTCCATATAACATGAATTTTACAATAGCGAAAAAGAAA
GAACAATCAAGGGTCCCCAAACTCACCCTGAAGTTCTCAGCTCTAGAGATATCGTCGAGGCCGCGCTAGC
GTTTAAACTGTCGACCTTAATTAAGAGATCTGCTCGAGGCGCGTCAGCTGACTAGAGGATCCCCGGGTAC
CGAGCTCGAATTCGGGGCCGCGGAGGCTGGATCGGTCCCGGTGTCTTCTATGGAGGTCAAAACAGCGTGG
ATGGCGTCTCCAGGCGATCTGACGGTTCACTAAACGAGCTCTGCTTATATAGGCCTCCCACCGTACACGC
CTACCTCGACCCGGGTACCGAGCTCGACTTTCACTTTTCTCTATCACTGATAGGGAGTGGTAAACTCGAC
TTTCACTTTTCTCTATCACTGATAGGGAGTGGTAAACTCGACTTTCACTTTTCTCTATCACTGATAGGGA
GTGGTAAACTCGACTTTCACTTTTCTCTATCACTGATAGGGAGTGGTAAACTCGACTTTCACTTTTCTCT
ATCACTGATAGGGAGTGGTAAACTCGACCTATATAAGCAGAGCTCGTTTAGTGAACCGTCAGATCGCCTG
GAGACGCCATCCACGCTGTTTTGACCTCCATAGAAGACACCGGGACCGATCCAGCCTCCGCGGCCCCGAA
TTCCTGCAGCGGCCGCTCTAGAACTAGTGGATCCCCGCGGATGGTGAGCAAGGGCGAGGAGCTGTTCACC
GGGGTGGTGCCCATCCTGGTCGAGCTGGACGGCGACGTAAACGGCCACAAGTTCAGCGTGTCCGGCGAGG
GCGAGGGCGATGCCACCTACGGCAAGCTGACCCTGAAGTTCATCTGCACCACCGGCAAGCTGCCCGTGCC
CTGGCCCACCCTCGTGACCACCCTGACCTACGGCGTGCAGTGCTTCAGCCGCTACCCCGACCACATGAAG
CAGCACGACTTCTTCAAGTCCGCCATGCCCGAAGGCTACGTCCAGGAGCGCACCATCTTCTTCAAGGACG
ACGGCAACTACAAGACCCGCGCCGAGGTGAAGTTCGAGGGCGACACCCTGGTGAACCGCATCGAGCTGAA
GGGCATCGACTTCAAGGAGGACGGCAACATCCTGGGGCACAAGCTGGAGTACAACTACAACAGCCACAAC
GTCTATATCATGGCCGACAAGCAGAAGAACGGCATCAAGGTGAACTTCAAGATCCGCCACAACATCGAGG
ACGGCAGCGTGCAGCTCGCCGACCACTACCAGCAGAACACCCCCATCGGCGACGGCCCCGTGCTGCTGCC
CGACAACCACTACCTGAGCACCCAGTCCGCCCTGAGCAAAGACCCCAACGAGAAGCGCGATCACATGGTC
CTGCTGGAGTTCGTGACCGCCGCCGGGATCACTCTCGGCATGGACGAGCTGTACAAGTAACGGCGAGGAA
GAATTCGATATCAAGCTTGTCGACCTAGTTCTAGAGGATCCAGACATGATAAGATACATTGATGAGTTTG
GACAAACCACAACTAGAATGCAGTGAAAAAAATGCTTTATTTGTGAAATTTGTGATGCTATTGCTTTATT
TGTAACCATTATAAGCTGCAATAAACAAGTTAACAACAACAATTGCATTCATTTTATGTTTCAGGTTCAG
GGGGAGGTGTGGGAGGTTTTTTAAAGCAAGTAAAACCTCTACAAATGTGGTATGGCTGATTATGATCCTG
CAAGCCTCGTCGTCCTGGCCGGACCACGCTATCTGTGCAAGGTCCCCGGCCCCGGACGCGCGCTCCATGA
GCAGAGCGCCCGCCGCCGAGGCGAAGACTCGGGCGGCGCCCTGCCCGTCCCACCAGGTCAACAGGCGGTA
ACCGGCCTCTTCATCGGGAATGCGCGCGACCTTCAGCATCGCCGGCATGTCCCCCTGGCGGACGGGAAGT
ATCCAGCTCGACCAAGCTGGCCGCGTCGAGTGAAGACGAAAGGGCCTCGTGATACGCCTATTTTTATAGG
TTAATGTCATGATAATAATGGTTTCTTAGACGTCAGGTGGCACTTTTCGGGGAAATGTGCGCGGAACCCC
TATTTGTTTATTTTTCTAAATACATTCAAATATGTATCCGCTCATGAGACAATAACCCTGATAAATGCTT
CAATAATATTGAAAAAGGAAGAGTATGAGTATTCAACATTTCCGTGTCGCCCTTATTCCCTTTTTTGCGG
CATTTTGCCTTCCTGTTTTTGCTCACCCAGAAACGCTGGTGAAAGTAAAAGATGCTGAAGATCAGTTGGG
TGCACGAGTGGGTTACATCGAACTGGATCTCAACAGCGGTAAGATCCTTGAGAGTTTTCGCCCCGAAGAA
CGTTTTCCAATGATGAGCACTTTTAAAGTTCTGCTATGTGGCGCGGTATTATCCCGTGTTGACGCCGGGC
AAGAGCAACTCGGTCGCCGCATACACTATTCTCAGAATGACTTGGTTGAGTACTCACCAGTCACAGAAAA
GCATCTTACGGATGGCATGACAGTAAGAGAATTATGCAGTGCTGCCATAACCATGAGTGATAACACTGCG
GCCAACTTACTTCTGACAACGATCGGAGGACCGAAGGAGCTAACCGCTTTTTTGCACAACATGGGGGATC
ATGTAACTCGCCTTGATCGTTGGGAACCGGAGCTGAATGAAGCCATACCAAACGACGAGCGTGACACCAC
GATGCCTGTAGCAATGGCAACAACGTTGCGCAAACTATTAACTGGCGAACTACTTACTCTAGCTTCCCGG
CAACAATTAATAGACTGGATGGAGGCGGATAAAGTTGCAGGACCACTTCTGCGCTCGGCCCTTCCGGCTG
GCTGGTTTATTGCTGATAAATCTGGAGCCGGTGAGCGTGGGTCTCGCGGTATCATTGCAGCACTGGGGCC
AGATGGTAAGCCCTCCCGTATCGTAGTTATCTACACGACGGGGAGTCAGGCAACTATGGATGAACGAAAT
AGACAGATCGCTGAGATAGGTGCCTCACTGATTAAGCATTGGTAACTGTCAGACCAAGTTTACTCATATA
TACTTTAGATTGATTTAAAACTTCATTTTTAATTTAAAAGGATCTAGGTGAAGATCCTTTTTGATAATCT
CATGACCAAAATCCCTTAACGTGAGTTTTCGTTCCACTGAGCGTCAGACCCCGTAGAAAAGATCAAAGGA
TCTTCTTGAGATCCTTTTTTTCTGCGCGTAATCTGCTGCTTGCAAACAAAAAAACCACCGCTACCAGCGG
TGGTTTGTTTGCCGGATCAAGAGCTACCAACTCTTTTTCCGAAGGTAACTGGCTTCAGCAGAGCGCAGAT
ACCAAATACTGTTCTTCTAGTGTAGCCGTAGTTAGGCCACCACTTCAAGAACTCTGTAGCACCGCCTACA
TACCTCGCTCTGCTAATCCTGTTACCAGTGGCTGCTGCCAGTGGCGATAAGTCGTGTCTTACCGGGTTGG
ACTCAAGACGATAGTTACCGGATAAGGCGCAGCGGTCGGGCTGAACGGGGGGTTCGTGCACACAGCCCAG
CTTGGAGCGAACGACCTACACCGAACTGAGATACCTACAGCGTGAGCTATGAGAAAGCGCCACGCTTCCC
GAAGGGAGAAAGGCGGACAGGTATCCGGTAAGCGGCAGGGTCGGAACAGGAGAGCGCACGAGGGAGCTTC
CAGGGGGAAACGCCTGGTATCTTTATAGTCCTGTCGGGTTTCGCCACCTCTGACTTGAGCGTCGATTTTT
GTGATGCTCGTCAGGGGGGCGGAGCCTATGGAAAAACGCCAGCAACGCGGCCTTTTTACGGTTCCTGGCC
TTTTGCTGGCCTTTTGCTCACATGTTCTTTCCTGCGTTATCCCCTGATTCTGTGGATAACCGTATTACCG
CCTTTGAGTGAGCTGATACCGCTCGCCGCAGCCGAACGACCGAGCGCAGCGAGTCAGTGAGCGAGGAAGC
GGAAG
