>Addgene plasmid #202916 | Salsa-BC75-P1G3 | depositor partial sequence | sequence record 393789 | BC75
CGGCGAGGAA
